Addgene plasmid #174583: pICSL30017
Purpose: Level 0 N-terminal tag module carrying 6xHIS uncleavable
Depositing lab: Mark Banfield. Depositing organization: John Innes Centre.
Backbone
  Vector backbone: pUAP1
  Vector type: Synthetic Biology
Growth in bacteria
  Bacterial resistance: Spectinomycin, 50 μg/mL
  Growth temperature: 37°C
  Growth strain: DH5alpha
  Copy number: High Copy
Gene/Insert
  Gene/Insert name: 6xHIS uncleavable
  Species: Synthetic
  Cloning method: Unknown
  Sequencing primers: 5′ TCTGTGGATAACCGTATTACCGC; 3′ CCGAAAAGTGCCACCTGACG
Terms and licenses: Academic/Nonprofit Terms; Industry Terms: Not Available to Industry
How to cite: pICSL30017 was a gift from Mark Banfield (Addgene plasmid # 174583 ; http://n2t.net/addgene:174583 ; RRID:Addgene_174583)
