[The description below was written by a language model from this plasmid's Addgene catalogue record and pLannotate feature annotations shown in this document.]
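Description:
pICSL30017 is a small (about 2.3 kb) synthetic-biology part plasmid built on the pUAP1 backbone, serving as a Level 0 module in a hierarchical modular cloning scheme of the Golden Gate/MoClo type. In such systems, Level 0 plasmids each hold one standardised part that is later released and combined with promoters, coding sequences, terminators and other tags to assemble complete expression units in a defined order. The record does not state the flanking restriction sites or fusion overhangs, nor the destination vectors or expression host the module is meant for.

The payload is a synthetic N-terminal tag module encoding a hexahistidine (6xHis) tag described as "uncleavable", meaning that no protease recognition site is provided between the tag and the downstream protein, so the tag stays attached after purification. The feature table finds this as a short 18-nt His-coding segment. No promoter or terminator dedicated to the tag is annotated, which fits its role as a bare part rather than an expression cassette. Once assembled upstream of a coding sequence, the tag would allow immobilised metal affinity purification and anti-His detection of the fusion protein.

The plasmid is maintained in E. coli through a high-copy ColE1/pUC-type origin and selected with spectinomycin via the aadA aminoglycoside adenylyltransferase gene, with an AmpR (bla) promoter annotated nearby. The short gentamicin acetyltransferase, integrase and lacI fragments flagged in the annotation appear to be remnants of the resistance cassette's integron origin and of backbone construction, not functional genes.
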