Features (pLannotate 1.2.2; 7 found; start..end, strand, type, name):
    163..951     -  CDS            aadA: S3AD_ECOLX - Experimental evidence at protein level: Swiss-Prot protein existence level 1. Mediates bacterial resistance to the antibiotics streptomycin and spectinomycin. From Escherichia coli.
    958..1014    -  CDS            GmR (fragment): gentamycin acetyltransferase; aacC1; confers resistance to gentamycin
   1102..1182    +  CDS            int (fragment): INT2_ECOLX - Protein inferred from homology: Swiss-Prot protein existence level 3. Putative integrase believed to be involved in the insertion of antibiotic resistance genes into plasmids and transposons. From Escherichia coli.
   1173..1277    -  promoter       AmpR promoter: bla
   1402..1419    +  CDS            7xHis (fragment): 6xHis affinity tag
   1440..1489    -  CDS            lacI (fragment): lac repressor; lacI; The lac repressor binds to the lac operator to inhibit transcription in E. coli. This inhibition can be relieved by adding lactose or isopropyl-β-D-thiogalactopyranoside (IPTG).
   1672..2260    -  rep_origin     ori: high-copy-number ColE1/pMB1/pBR322/pUC origin of replication
>Addgene plasmid #174583 | pICSL30017 | addgene full sequence | sequence record 344729 | Addgene NGS Result
GATCTTTTCTACGGGGTCTGACGCTCAGTGGAACGAAAACTCACGTTAAGGGATTTTGGTCATGAGATTA
TCAAAAAGGATCTTCACCTAGATCCTTTTAAATTAAAAATGAAGTTTTAAATCAATCTAAAGTATATATG
AGTAAACTTGGTCTGACAGTTATTTGCCGACTACCTTGGTGATCTCGCCTTTTACGTAATGGACAAATTC
TTCCAACTGATCTGCGCGCGAGGCCAAGCGATCTTCTTCTTGTCCAAGATAAGCCTGTCTAGCTTCAAGT
ATGACGGGCTGATACTGGGCCGGCAGGCGCTCCATTGCCCAGTCGGCAGCGACATCCTTCGGCGCGATTT
TGCCGGTTACTGCGCTGTACCAAATGCGGGACAACGTAAGCACTACATTTCGCTCATCGCCAGCCCAGTC
GGGCGGCGAGTTCCATAGCGTTAAGGTTTCATTTAGCGCCTCAAATAGATCCTGTTCAGGAACCGGATCA
AAGAGTTCCTCCGCCGCTGGACCTACCAAGGCAACGCTATGTTCTCTTGCTTTTGTCAGCAAGATAGCCA
GATCAATGTCGATCGTGGCTGGCTCGAAGATACCTGCAAGAATGTCATTGCGCTGCCATTCTCCAAATTG
CAGTTCGCGCTTAGCTGGATAACGCCACGGAATGATGTCGTCGTGCACAACAATGGTGACTTCTACAGCG
CGGAGAATCTCGCTCTCTCCAGGGGAAGCCGAAGTTTCCAAAAGGTCGTTGATCAAAGCTCGCCGCGTTG
TTTCATCAAGCCTTACGGTCACCGTAACCAGCAAATCAATATCGCTGTGTGGCTTCAGGCCGCCATCCAC
TGCGGAGCCGTACAAATGTACGGCCAGCAACGTCGGTTCGAGATGGCGCTCGATGACGCCAACTACCTCT
GATAGTTGAGTCGATACTTCGGCGATCACCGCTTCCCTCATGATGTTTAACTTTGTTTTAGGGCGACTGC
CCTGCTGCGTAACATCGTTGCTGCTCCATAACATCAAACATCGACCCACGGCGTAACGCGCTTGCTGCTT
GGATGCCCGAGGCATAGACTGTACCCCAAAAAAAAACAGTCATAACAAGCCATGAAAACCGCCACTGCGC
CGTTACCACCGCTGCGTTCGGTCAAGGTTCTGGACCAGTTGCGTGAGCGCATACTCTTCCTTTTTCAATA
TTATTGAAGCATTTATCAGGGTTATTGTCTCATGAGCGGATACATATTTGAATGTATTTAGAAAAATAAA
CAAATAGGGGTTCCGCGCACATTTCCCCGAAAAGTGCCACCTGACGTCTAAGAAACCATTATTATCATGA
CATTAACCTATAAAAATAGGCGTATCACGAGGCCCTTTCGTCCACTGAAGAGCCACTGTGGTCTCACCAT
GCATCACCATCACCATCACTCAATGTGAGACCACGAGTGATTAATGAATCGGCCAACGCGCGGGGAGAGG
CGGTTTGCGTATTGGGCGCTCTTCCGCTTCCTCGCTCACTGACTCGCTGCGCTCGGTCGTTCGGCTGCGG
CGAGCGGTATCAGCTCACTCAAAGGCGGTAATACGGTTATCCACAGAATCAGGGGATAACGCAGGAAAGA
ACATGTGAGCAAAAGGCCAGCAAAAGGCCAGGAACCGTAAAAAGGCCGCGTTGCTGGCGTTTTTCCATAG
GCTCCGCCCCCCTGACGAGCATCACAAAAATCGACGCTCAAGTCAGAGGTGGCGAAACCCGACAGGACTA
TAAAGATACCAGGCGTTTCCCCCTGGAAGCTCCCTCGTGCGCTCTCCTGTTCCGACCCTGCCGCTTACCG
GATACCTGTCCGCCTTTCTCCCTTCGGGAAGCGTGGCGCTTTCTCATAGCTCACGCTGTAGGTATCTCAG
TTCGGTGTAGGTCGTTCGCTCCAAGCTGGGCTGTGTGCACGAACCCCCCGTTCAGCCCGACCGCTGCGCC
TTATCCGGTAACTATCGTCTTGAGTCCAACCCGGTAAGACACGACTTATCGCCACTGGCAGCAGCCACTG
GTAACAGGATTAGCAGAGCGAGGTATGTAGGCGGTGCTACAGAGTTCTTGAAGTGGTGGCCTAACTACGG
CTACACTAGAAGAACAGTATTTGGTATCTGCGCTCTGCTGAAGCCAGTTACCTTCGGAAAAAGAGTTGGT
AGCTCTTGATCCGGCAAACAAACCACCGCTGGTAGCGGTGGTTTTTTTGTTTGCAAGCAGCAGATTACGC
GCAGAAAAAAAGGATCTCAAGAAGATCCTTT
